>Addgene plasmid #164558 | pXPR_071 | addgene full sequence | sequence record 330194 | Addgene NGS Result
TTTAAGACCAATGACTTACAAGGCAGCTGTAGATCTTAGCCACTTTTTAAAAGAAAAGGGGGGACTGGAA
GGGCTAATTCACTCCCAACGAAGACAAGATCTGCTTTTTGCTTGTACTGGGTCTCTCTGGTTAGACCAGA
TCTGAGCCTGGGAGCTCTCTGGCTAACTAGGGAACCCACTGCTTAAGCCTCAATAAAGCTTGCCTTGAGT
GCTTCAAGTAGTGTGTGCCCGTCTGTTGTGTGACTCTGGTAACTAGAGATCCCTCAGACCCTTTTAGTCA
GTGTGGAAAATCTCTAGCAGTACGTATAGTAGTTCATGTCATCTTATTATTCAGTATTTATAACTTGCAA
AGAAATGAATATCAGAGAGTGAGAGGAACTTGTTTATTGCAGCTTATAATGGTTACAAATAAAGCAATAG
CATCACAAATTTCACAAATAAAGCATTTTTTTCACTGCATTCTAGTTGTGGTTTGTCCAAACTCATCAAT
GTATCTTATCATGTCTGGCTCTAGCTATCCCGCCCCTAACTCCGCCCATCCCGCCCCTAACTCCGCCCAG
TTCCGCCCATTCTCCGCCCCATGGCTGACTAATTTTTTTTATTTATGCAGAGGCCGAGGCCGCCTCGGCC
TCTGAGCTATTCCAGAAGTAGTGAGGAGGCTTTTTTGGAGGCCTAGGGACGTACCCAATTCGCCCTATAG
TGAGTCGTATTACGCGCGCTCACTGGCCGTCGTTTTACAACGTCGTGACTGGGAAAACCCTGGCGTTACC
CAACTTAATCGCCTTGCAGCACATCCCCCTTTCGCCAGCTGGCGTAATAGCGAAGAGGCCCGCACCGATC
GCCCTTCCCAACAGTTGCGCAGCCTGAATGGCGAATGGG
[124 nt withheld, positions 880-1003]
C
[91 nt withheld, positions 1005-1095]
A
[49 nt withheld, positions 1097-1145]
CCTTTGACGTTGGAGTCCACGTTCTTT
[37 nt withheld, positions 1173-1209]
ACCCTATCTCGGTCTATTCTTTTGATTTATAAGGGATTTTGCCGATTTCGGCCTATTGGTTAAAAAATGA
GCTGATTTAACAAAAATTTAACGCGAATTTTAACAAAATATTAACGCTTACAATTTAGGTGGCACTTTTC
GGGGAAATGTGCGCGGAACCCCTATTTGTTTATTTTTCTAAATACATTCAAATATGTATCCGCTCATGAG
ACAATAACCCTGATAAATGCTTCAATAATATTGAAAAAGGAAGAGTATGAGTATTCAACATTTCCGTGTC
GCCCTTATTCCCTTTTTTGCGGCATTTTGCCTTCCTGTTTTTGCTCACCCAGAAACGCTGGTGAAAGTAA
AAGATGCTGAAGATCAGTTGGGTGCACGAGTGGGTTACATCGAACTGGATCTCAACAGCGGTAAGATCCT
TGAGAGTTTTCGCCCCGAAGAACGTTTTCCAATGATGAGCACTTTTAAAGTTCTGCTATGTGGCGCGGTA
TTATCCCGTATTGACGCCGGGCAAGAGCAACTCGGTCGCCGCATACACTATTCTCAGAATGACTTGGTTG
AGTACTCACCAGTCACAGAAAAGCATCTTACGGATGGCATGACAGTAAGAGAATTATGCAGTGCTGCCAT
AACCATGAGTGATAACACTGCGGCCAACTTACTTCTGACAACGATCGGAGGACCGAAGGAGCTAACCGCT
TTTTTGCACAACATGGGGGATCATGTAACTCGCCTTGATCGTTGGGAACCGGAGCTGAATGAAGCCATAC
CAAACGACGAGCGTGACACCACGATGCCTGTAGCAATGGCAACAACGTTGCGCAAACTATTAACTGGCGA
ACTACTTACTCTAGCTTCCCGGCAACAATTAATAGACTGGATGGAGGCGGATAAAGTTGCAGGACCACTT
CTGCGCTCGGCCCTTCCGGCTGGCTGGTTTATTGCTGATAAATCTGGAGCCGGTGAGCGTGGGTCTCGCG
GTATCATTGCAGCACTGGGGCCAGATGGTAAGCCCTCCCGTATCGTAGTTATCTACACGACGGGGAGTCA
GGCAACTATGGATGAACGAAATAGACAGATCGCTGAGATAGGTGCCTCACTGATTAAGCATTGGTAACTG
TCAGACCAAGTTTACTCATATATACTTTAGATTGATTTAAAACTTCATTTTTAATTTAAAAGGATCTAGG
TGAAGATCCTTTTTGATAATCTCATGACCAAAATCCCTTAACGTGAGTTTTCGTTCCACTGAGCGTCAGA
CCCCGTAGAAAAGATCAAAGGATCTTCTTGAGATCCTTTTTTTCTGCGCGTAATCTGCTGCTTGCAAACA
AAAAAACCACCGCTACCAGCGGTGGTTTGTTTGCCGGATCAAGAGCTACCAACTCTTTTTCCGAAGGTAA
CTGGCTTCAGCAGAGCGCAGATACCAAATACTGTTCTTCTAGTGTAGCCGTAGTTAGGCCACCACTTCAA
GAACTCTGTAGCACCGCCTACATACCTCGCTCTGCTAATCCTGTTACCAGTGGCTGCTGCCAGTGGCGAT
AAGTCGTGTCTTACCGGGTTGGACTCAAGACGATAGTTACCGGATAAGGCGCAGCGGTCGGGCTGAACGG
GGGGTTCGTGCACACAGCCCAGCTTGGAGCGAACGACCTACACCGAACTGAGATACCTACAGCGTGAGCT
ATGAGAAAGCGCCACGCTTCCCGAAGGGAGAAAGGCGGACAGGTATCCGGTAAGCGGCAGGGTCGGAACA
GGAGAGCGCACGAGGGAGCTTCCAGGGGGAAACGCCTGGTATCTTTATAGTCCTGTCGGGTTTCGCCACC
TCTGACTTGAGCGTCGATTTTTGTGATGCTCGTCAGGGGGGCGGAGCCTATGGAAAAACGCCAGCAACGC
GGCCTTTTTACGGTTCCTGGCCTTTTGCTGGCCTTTTGCTCACATGTTCTTTCCTGCGTTATCCCCTGAT
TCTGTGGATAACCGTATTACCGCCTTTGAGTGAGCTGATACCGCTCGCCGCAGCCGAACGACCGAGCGCA
GCGAGTCAGTGAGCGAGGAAGCGGAAGAGCGCCCAATACGCAAACCGCCTCTCCCCGCGCGTTGGCCGAT
TCATTAATGCAGCTGGCACGACAGGTTTCCCGACTGGAAAGCGGGCAGTGAGCGCAACGCAATTAATGTG
AGTTAGCTCACTCATTAGGCACCCCAGGCTTTACACTTTATGCTTCCGGCTCGTATGTTGTGTGGAATTG
TGAGCGGATAACAATTTCACACAGGAAACAGCTATGACCATGATTACGCCAAGCGCGCAATTAACCCTCA
CTAAAGGGAACAAAAGCTGGAGCTGCAAGCTTAATGTAGTCTTATGCAATACTCTTGTAGTCTTGCAACA
TGGTAACGATGAGTTAGCAACATGCCTTACAAGGAGAGAAAAAGCACCGTGCATGCCGATTGGTGGAAGT
AAGGTGGTACGATCGTGCCTTATTAGGAAGGCAACAGACGGGTCTGACATGGATTGGACGAACCACTGAA
TTGCCGCATTGCAGAGATATTGTATTTAAGTGCCTAGCTCGATACATAAACGGGTCTCTCTGGTTAGACC
AGATCTGAGCCTGGGAGCTCTCTGGCTAACTAGGGAACCCACTGCTTAAGCCTCAATAAAGCTTGCCTTG
AGTGCTTCAAGTAGTGTGTGCCCGTCTGTTGTGTGACTCTGGTAACTAGAGATCCCTCAGACCCTTTTAG
TCAGTGTGGAAAATCTCTAGCAGTGGCGCCCGAACAGGGACTTGAAAGCGAAAGGGAAACCAGAGGAGCT
CTCTCGACGCAGGACTCGGCTTGCTGAAGCGCGCACGGCAAGAGGCGAGGGGCGGCGACTGGTGAGTACG
CCAAAAATTTTGACTAGCGGAGGCTAGAAGGAGAGAGATGGGTGCGAGAGCGTCAGTATTAAGCGGGGGA
GAATTAGATCGCGATGGGAAAAAATTCGGTTAAGGCCAGGGGGAAAGAAAAAATATAAATTAAAACATAT
AGTATGGGCAAGCAGGGAGCTAGAACGATTCGCAGTTAATCCTGGCCTGTTAGAAACATCAGAAGGCTGT
AGACAAATACTGGGACAGCTACAACCATCCCTTCAGACAGGATCAGAAGAACTTAGATCATTATATAATA
CAGTAGCAACCCTCTATTGTGTGCATCAAAGGATAGAGATAAAAGACACCAAGGAAGCTTTAGACAAGAT
AGAGGAAGAGCAAAACAAAAGTAAGACCACCGCACAGCAAGCGGCCGCTGATCTTCAGACCTGGAGGAGG
AGATATGAGGGACAATTGGAGAAGTGAATTATATAAATATAAAGTAGTAAAAATTGAACCATTAGGAGTA
GCACCCACCAAGGCAAAGAGAAGAGTGGTGCAGAGAGAAAAAAGAGCAGTGGGAATAGGAGCTTTGTTCC
TTGGGTTCTTGGGAGCAGCAGGAAGCACTATGGGCGCAGCGTCAATGACGCTGACGGTACAGGCCAGACA
ATTATTGTCTGGTATAGTGCAGCAGCAGAACAATTTGCTGAGGGCTATTGAGGCGCAACAGCATCTGTTG
CAACTCACAGTCTGGGGCATCAAGCAGCTCCAGGCAAGAATCCTGGCTGTGGAAAGATACCTAAAGGATC
AACAGCTCCTGGGGATTTGGGGTTGCTCTGGAAAACTCATTTGCACCACTGCTGTGCCTTGGAATGCTAG
TTGGAGTAATAAATCTCTGGAACAGATTTGGAATCACACGACCTGGATGGAGTGGGACAGAGAAATTAAC
AATTACACAAGCTTAATACACTCCTTAATTGAAGAATCGCAAAACCAGCAAGAAAAGAATGAACAAGAAT
TATTGGAATTAGATAAATGGGCAAGTTTGTGGAATTGGTTTAACATAACAAATTGGCTGTGGTATATAAA
ATTATTCATAATGATAGTAGGAGGCTTGGTAGGTTTAAGAATAGTTTTTGCTGTACTTTCTATAGTGAAT
AGAGTTAGGCAGGGATATTCACCATTATCGTTTCAGACCCACCTCCCAACCCCGAGGGGACCCAGAGAGG
GCCTATTTCCCATGATTCCTTCATATTTGCATATACGATACAAGGCTGTTAGAGAGATAATTAGAATTAA
TTTGACTGTAAACACAAAGATATTAGTACAAAATACGTGACGTAGAAAGTAATAATTTCTTGGGTAGTTT
GCAGTTTTAAAATTATGTTTTAAAATGGACTATCATATGCTTACCGTAACTTGAAAGTATTTCGATTTCT
TGGCTTTATATATCTTGTGGAAAGGACGAAACACCGGAGACGGTCGTCTCTGTTTCAGAGCTATGCTGGA
AACTGCATAGCAAGTTGAAATAAGGCTAGTCCGTTATCAACTTGAAAAAGTGGCACCGAGTCGGTGCTTT
TTTATGCGGAATTCTCGACCTCGAGACAAATGGCAGTATTCATCCACAATTTTAAAAGAAAAGGGGGGAT
TGGGGGGTACAGTGCAGGGGAAAGAATAGTAGACATAATAGCAACAGACATACAAACTAAAGAATTACAA
AAACAAATTACAAAAATTCAAAATTTTCGGGTTTATTACAGGGACAGCAGAGATCCACTTTGGCCGCGGC
TCGAGGGGGCCCGGGTTGCGCCTTTTCCAAGGCAGCCCTGGGTTTGCGCAGGGACGCGGCTGCTCTGGGC
GTGGTTCCGGGAAACGCAGCGGCGCCGACCCTGGGTCTCGCACATTCTTCACGTCCGTTCGCAGCGTCAC
CCGGATCTTCGCCGCTACCCTTGTGGGCCCCCCGGCGACGCTTCCTGCTCCGCCCCTAAGTCGGGAAGGT
TCCTTGCGGTTCGCGGCGTGCCGGACGTGACAAACGGAAGCCGCACATCTCACTAGTACCCTCGCAGACG
GACAGCGCCAGGGAGCAATGGCAGCGCGCCGACCGCGATGGGCTGTGGCCAATAGCGGCTGCTCAGCAGG
GCGCGCCGAGAGCAGCGGCCGGGAAGGGGCGGTGCGGGAGGCGGGGTGTGGGGCGGTAGTGTGGGCCCTG
TTCCTGCCCGCGCGGTGTTCCGCATTCTGCAAGCCTCCGGAGCGCACGTCGGCAGTCGGCTCCCTCGTTG
ACCGAATCACCGACCTCTCTCCCCAGGGGATCCGCCACCATGGTCTCCAAAGGCGAGGAGCTGTTTACAG
GCGTTGTTCCTATTTTGGTGGAGTTGGATGGAGATGTCAACGGGCATAAATTCAGCGTTAGTGGGGAGGG
TGAGGGAGATGCTACTTATGGGAAACTCACCCTCAAATTTATCTGCACTACTGGCAAGCTTCCCGTCCCT
TGGCCTACCCTGGTAACTACATTTTCCTATGGTGTACAGTGCTTCTCCAGATACCCAGATCACATGAAGC
AACATGATTTCTTTAAGTCTGCCATGCCAGAGGGATACGTTCAGGAACGCACCATTTCATTCAAGGACGA
CGGAAACTATAAGACTCGCGCAGAGGTAAAGTTCGAGGGAGATACACTCGTAAACAGGATCGAACTGAAG
GGGATAGATTTTAAGGAGGACGGTAATATACTCGGGCATAAACTCGAGTATAACTACAACTCCCATAACG
TCTATATTACCGCCGATAAACAGAAGAACGGCATTAAGGCCAATTTCAAAATAAGACACAATATCGAGGA
TGGTTCTGTGCAACTGGCAGATCATTACCAACAGAATACTCCTATAGGAGATGGGCCAGTCCTCCTGCCA
GACAATCATTACTTGTTCATCCAGTCCGCATTGTCTAAAGATCCTAACGAGAAACGGGACCATATGGTAT
TGCTCGAATTTGTCACTGCCGCAGGAATAACACATGGTATGGATGAGCTCTATAAGTAACGTACGAATCA
ACCTCTGGATTACAAAATTTGTGAAAGATTGACTGGTATTCTTAACTATGTTGCTCCTTTTACGCTATGT
GGATACGCTGCTTTAATGCCTTTGTATCATGCTATTGCTTCCCGTATGGCTTTCATTTTCTCCTCCTTGT
ATAAATCCTGGTTGCTGTCTCTTTATGAGGAGTTGTGGCCCGTTGTCAGGCAACGTGGCGTGGTGTGCAC
TGTGTTTGCTGACGCAACCCCCACTGGTTGGGGCATTGCCACCACCTGTCAGCTCCTTTCCGGGACTTTC
GCTTTCCCCCTCCCTATTGCCACGGCGGAACTCATCGCCGCCTGCCTTGCCCGCTGCTGGACAGGGGCTC
GGCTGTTGGGCACTGACAATTCCGTGGTGTTGTCGGGGAAATCATCGTCCTTTCCTTGGCTGCTCGCCTG
TGTTGCCACCTGGATTCTGCGCGGGACGTCCTTCTGCTACGTCCCTTCGGCCCTCAATCCAGCGGACCTT
CCTTCCCGCGGCCTGCTGCCGGCTCTGCGGCCTCTTCCGCGTCTTTGCCTTCGCCCTCAGACGAGTCGGA
TCTCCCTTTGGGCCGCCTCCCCGCGTCGAC
Features (pLannotate 1.2.2; 27 found; start..end, strand, type, name):
      2..64      +  CDS            nef (fragment): NEF_HV1Z2 - Experimental evidence at protein level: Swiss-Prot protein existence level 1. Extracellular Nef protein targets CD4(+) T-lymphocytes for apoptosis by interacting with CXCR4 surface receptors. From Human immunodeficiency virus type 1 group M subtype D (isolate Z2/CDC-Z34) (HIV-1).
     66..299     +  LTR            3' LTR (ΔU3): self-inactivating 3' long terminal repeat (LTR) from HIV-1
    377..498     +  polyA_signal   SV40 poly(A) signal: SV40 polyadenylation signal
    538..673     +  rep_origin     SV40 ori: SV40 origin of replication
    694..712     -  promoter       T7 promoter: promoter for bacteriophage T7 RNA polymerase
    720..875     +  CDS            lacZα (fragment): LacZα fragment of β-galactosidase; lacZ fragment
    880..1308    +  rep_origin     f1 ori (sequence partly withheld): f1 bacteriophage origin of replication; arrow indicates direction of (+) strand synthesis
   1361..1465    +  promoter       AmpR promoter: bla
   1466..2326    +  CDS            AmpR: β-lactamase; bla; confers resistance to ampicillin, carbenicillin, and related antibiotics
   2497..3085    +  rep_origin     ori: high-copy-number ColE1/pMB1/pBR322/pUC origin of replication
   3268..3360    +  CDS            lacI (fragment): lac repressor; lacI; The lac repressor binds to the lac operator to inhibit transcription in E. coli. This inhibition can be relieved by adding lactose or isopropyl-β-D-thiogalactopyranoside (IPTG).
   3373..3394    +  protein_bind   CAP binding site: CAP binding activates transcription in the presence of cAMP. E. coli catabolite activator protein
   3409..3439    +  promoter       lac promoter: promoter for the E. coli lac operon
   3447..3463    +  protein_bind   lac operator: The lac repressor binds to the lac operator to inhibit transcription in E. coli. This inhibition can be relieved by adding lactose or isopropyl-β-D-thiogalactopyranoside (IPTG). lac repressor encoded by lacI
   3508..3526    +  promoter       T3 promoter: promoter for bacteriophage T3 RNA polymerase
   3554..3780    +  promoter       RSV promoter: Rous sarcoma virus enhancer/promoter
   3781..3961    +  LTR            5' LTR (truncated): truncated 5' long terminal repeat (LTR) from HIV-1
   4008..4133    +  misc_feature   HIV-1 Ψ: packaging signal of human immunodeficiency virus type 1
   4117..4480    +  CDS            HIV-1 gag (fragment): gag protein from human immunodeficiency virus 1; gag
   4626..4859    +  misc_feature   RRE: The Rev response element (RRE) of HIV-1 allows for Rev-dependent mRNA export from the nucleus to the cytoplasm.
   5236..5262    +  CDS            Rev (fragment): human immunodeficiency virus 1 (HIV-1) Rev protein; rev; enhances nuclear export of unspliced and incompletely spliced viral mRNAs
   5266..5506    +  promoter       U6 promoter: RNA polymerase III promoter for human U6 snRNA
   5549..5616    +  misc_RNA       tracrRNA (fragment): trans-activating CRISPR RNA for the Streptococcus pyogenes CRISPR/Cas9 system
   5669..5786    +  misc_feature   cPPT/CTS: central polypurine tract and central termination sequence of HIV-1
   5845..6345    +  promoter       hPGK promoter: human phosphoglycerate kinase 1 promoter
   6359..7075    +  CDS            GFPhal: GFPhal is a fluorescent protein published in 2005, derived from Aequorea victoria.
   7085..7673    +  misc_feature   WPRE: woodchuck hepatitis virus posttranscriptional regulatory element
