[The description below was written by a language model from this plasmid's Addgene catalogue record and pLannotate feature annotations shown in this document.]
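Description:
pXPR_071 is a third-generation, self-inactivating HIV-1 lentiviral vector for constitutive expression of a Streptococcus pyogenes Cas9 single guide RNA in mammalian cells, with a fluorescent marker to identify transduced cells. It is derived from pXPR_053 and is described as a higher-titer version of that parent. It differs by removal of the LacO sequence from the U6 promoter, use of the V4 rather than V1 tracrRNA scaffold, and codon optimization of the fluorophore for murine systems. In bacteria the roughly 7.7 kb plasmid is maintained through a high-copy ColE1/pUC-type origin and ampicillin resistance. The backbone also carries an f1 origin, an SV40 origin and poly(A) signal, and residual lac and T7/T3 promoter elements.

The viral genome is transcribed from an RSV promoter fused to a truncated 5' LTR. It contains the Ψ packaging signal with a partial gag sequence, the RRE for Rev-dependent nuclear export, a cPPT/CTS, a WPRE to boost transcript expression, and a ΔU3 3' LTR that inactivates LTR promoter activity after integration. Two expression units sit within this frame. A human U6 RNA polymerase III promoter drives the sgRNA cassette, in which guide sequences are inserted upstream of the tracrRNA scaffold through BsmBI sites that are destroyed on cloning; no guide is present in the deposited plasmid. Downstream, a human PGK promoter drives violet-excited GFP (Vex), which the automated annotation labels as an Aequorea-derived GFP variant. There is no drug selection marker for mammalian cells, so transduced cells are identified by Vex fluorescence. No Cas9 is encoded, so the nuclease must be supplied separately. The associated publication applies this vector family to gene knockout in the immune system.
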