Addgene plasmid #164558: pXPR_071
Purpose: Higher titer version of pXPR_053. Lentiviral vector that enables constitutive sgRNA expression. Also encodes the fluorophore violet-excited GFP (Vex) as a marker of transduction.
Depositing lab: Arlene Sharpe. Depositing organization: Harvard Medical School. Publication: X-CHIME enables combinatorial, inducible, lineage-specific and sequential knockout of genes in the immune system. LaFleur MW, Lemmen AM, Streeter ISL, Nguyen TH, Milling LE, Derosia NM, Hoffman ZM, Gillis JE, Tjokrosurjo Q, Markson SC, Huang AY, Anekal PV, Montero Llopis P, Haining WN, Doench JG, Sharpe AH. Nat Immunol. 2023 Nov 27. doi: 10.1038/s41590-023-01689-6. PubMed 38012416.
Backbone
  Vector backbone: pXPR_053
  Backbone manufacturer: Arlene Sharpe's Lab
  Backbone size w/o insert (bp): 7670
  Total vector size (bp): 7679
  Modifications to backbone: (1) Removal of LacO sequence from U6 promoter. (2) Usage of tracrRNA V4 scaffold (rather than V1). (3) Codon optimization of Vex fluorophore for murine systems.
  Vector type: Mammalian Expression, Lentiviral, CRISPR
  Selectable markers: Vex fluorescent reporter
Growth in bacteria
  Bacterial resistance: Ampicillin, 100 μg/mL
  Growth temperature: 37°C
  Growth strain: NEB Stable
  Copy number: High Copy
Gene/Insert
  Gene/Insert name: sgRNA cassette
  gRNA/shRNA sequence: NA
  Promoter: Human U6
  Cloning method: Restriction Enzyme; 5′ cloning site BsmBI (destroyed during cloning); 3′ cloning site BsmBI (destroyed during cloning)
  Sequencing primers: 5′ GACTATCATATGCTTACCGT; 3′ TCTACTATTCTTTCCCCTGCACTGT
Terms and licenses: Academic/Nonprofit Terms; Industry Terms: Not Available to Industry
How to cite: pXPR_071 was a gift from Arlene Sharpe (Addgene plasmid # 164558 ; http://n2t.net/addgene:164558 ; RRID:Addgene_164558)
